>Addgene plasmid #250560 | zPRL3_1-169_C104D_pET-15b | addgene full sequence | sequence record 498680 | Addgene NGS Result
TTCTCATGTTTGACAGCTTATCATCGATAAGCTTTAATGCGGTAGTTTATCACAGTTAAATTGCTAACGC
AGTCAGGCACCGTGTATGAAATCTAACAATGCGCTCATCGTCATCCTCGGCACCGTCACCCTGGATGCTG
TAGGCATAGGCTTGGTTATGCCGGTACTGCCGGGCCTCTTGCGGGATATCCGGATATAGTTCCTCCTTTC
AGCAAAAAACCCCTCAAGACCCGTTTAGAGGCCCCAAGGGGTTATGCTAGTTATTGCTCAGCGGTGGCAG
CAGCCAACTCAGCTTCCTTTCGGGCTTTGTTAGCAGCCGGATCCTTATTTGTTTTTGAAGATGTGCGGGT
GTTTGTAACGCAGACGCTGTTTCGGACGGTATTTTTCCAGGTAGGTCAGCTGTTTAGAGTTGATCGCACC
ACGACGTTTCTGACGGATGAACTGGATTGCGTCCTCGTATTTCATACCAGATTCGATCAGAGCAACTGCA
ACCAGAACCGGTGCACGGCCCAGACCAGCAACATCGTGAACAGCAACGCAGCAACCCGGTTCTTCGATGA
AACGGCGTTTCAGCAGAGACAGCCAGTCCTCAACAACTTTAGACGGCGGCGGAGCACCGTCATCGAACGG
CCAATCAACAACGGTGATACCGTTCTTTTCCAGCGGGGTTTTATCGTAAGTGATTTCGCAAACACGAACA
ACGGTGGTAACACCGTATTTTTTCAGATCTTCGATGAAAGAGGACAGGGTAGAGTTGGTCGGGTTGTGGG
TGATCAGGAAACGCATGTTTTTGTAGCAAACTTCAACCGGAGCCGGACGGTTCATACGCGCCATATGGCT
GCCGCGCGGCACCAGGCCGCTGCTGTGATGATGATGATGATGGCTGCTGCCCATGGTATATCTCCTTCTT
AAAGTTAAACAAAATTATTTCTAGAGGGGAATTGTTATCCGCTCACAATTCCCCTATAGTGAGTCGTATT
AATTTCGCGGGATCGAGATCTCGATCCTCTACGCCGGACGCATCGTGGCCGGCATCACCGGCGCCACAGG
TGCGGTTGCTGGCGCCTATATCGCCGACATCACCGATGGGGAAGATCGGGCTCGCCACTTCGGGCTCATG
AGCGCTTGTTTCGGCGTGGGTATGGTGGCAGGCCCCGTGGCCGGGGGACTGTTGGGCGCCATCTCCTTGC
ATGCACCATTCCTTGCGGCGGCGGTGCTCAACGGCCTCAACCTACTACTGGGCTGCTTCCTAATGCAGGA
GTCGCATAAGGGAGAGCGTCGAGATCCCGGACACCATCGAATGGCGCAAAACCTTTCGCGGTATGGCATG
ATAGCGCCCGGAAGAGAGTCAATTCAGGGTGGTGAATGTGAAACCAGTAACGTTATACGATGTCGCAGAG
TATGCCGGTGTCTCTTATCAGACCGTTTCCCGCGTGGTGAACCAGGCCAGCCACGTTTCTGCGAAAACGC
GGGAAAAAGTGGAAGCGGCGATGGCGGAGCTGAATTACATTCCCAACCGCGTGGCACAACAACTGGCGGG
CAAACAGTCGTTGCTGATTGGCGTTGCCACCTCCAGTCTGGCCCTGCACGCGCCGTCGCAAATTGTCGCG
GCGATTAAATCTCGCGCCGATCAACTGGGTGCCAGCGTGGTGGTGTCGATGGTAGAACGAAGCGGCGTCG
AAGCCTGTAAAGCGGCGGTGCACAATCTTCTCGCGCAACGCGTCAGTGGGCTGATCATTAACTATCCGCT
GGATGACCAGGATGCCATTGCTGTGGAAGCTGCCTGCACTAATGTTCCGGCGTTATTTCTTGATGTCTCT
GACCAGACACCCATCAACAGTATTATTTTCTCCCATGAAGACGGTACGCGACTGGGCGTGGAGCATCTGG
TCGCATTGGGTCACCAGCAAATCGCGCTGTTAGCGGGCCCATTAAGTTCTGTCTCGGCGCGTCTGCGTCT
GGCTGGCTGGCATAAATATCTCACTCGCAATCAAATTCAGCCGATAGCGGAACGGGAAGGCGACTGGAGT
GCCATGTCCGGTTTTCAACAAACCATGCAAATGCTGAATGAGGGCATCGTTCCCACTGCGATGCTGGTTG
CCAACGATCAGATGGCGCTGGGCGCAATGCGCGCCATTACCGAGTCCGGGCTGCGCGTTGGTGCGGATAT
CTCGGTAGTGGGATACGACGATACCGAAGACAGCTCATGTTATATCCCGCCGTTAACCACCATCAAACAG
GATTTTCGCCTGCTGGGGCAAACCAGCGTGGACCGCTTGCTGCAACTCTCTCAGGGCCAGGCGGTGAAGG
GCAATCAGCTGTTGCCCGTCTCACTGGTGAAAAGAAAAACCACCCTGGCGCCCAATACGCAAACCGCCTC
TCCCCGCGCGTTGGCCGATTCATTAATGCAGCTGGCACGACAGGTTTCCCGACTGGAAAGCGGGCAGTGA
GCGCAACGCAATTAATGTAAGTTAGCTCACTCATTAGGCACCGGGATCTCGACCGATGCCCTTGAGAGCC
TTCAACCCAGTCAGCTCCTTCCGGTGGGCGCGGGGCATGACTATCGTCGCCGCACTTATGACTGTCTTCT
TTATCATGCAACTCGTAGGACAGGTGCCGGCAGCGCTCTGGGTCATTTTCGGCGAGGACCGCTTTCGCTG
GAGCGCGACGATGATCGGCCTGTCGCTTGCGGTATTCGGAATCTTGCACGCCCTCGCTCAAGCCTTCGTC
ACTGGTCCCGCCACCAAACGTTTCGGCGAGAAGCAGGCCATTATCGCCGGCATGGCGGCCGACGCGCTGG
GCTACGTCTTGCTGGCGTTCGCGACGCGAGGCTGGATGGCCTTCCCCATTATGATTCTTCTCGCTTCCGG
CGGCATCGGGATGCCCGCGTTGCAGGCCATGCTGTCCAGGCAGGTAGATGACGACCATCAGGGACAGCTT
CAAGGATCGCTCGCGGCTCTTACCAGCCTAACTTCGATCACTGGACCGCTGATCGTCACGGCGATTTATG
CCGCCTCGGCGAGCACATGGAACGGGTTGGCATGGATTGTAGGCGCCGCCCTATACCTTGTCTGCCTCCC
CGCGTTGCGTCGCGGTGCATGGAGCCGGGCCACCTCGACCTGAATGGAAGCCGGCGGCACCTCGCTAACG
GATTCACCACTCCAAGAATTGGAGCCAATCAATTCTTGCGGAGAACTGTGAATGCGCAAACCAACCCTTG
GCAGAACATATCCATCGCGTCCGCCATCTCCAGCAGCCGCACGCGGCGCATCTCGGGCAGCGTTGGGTCC
TGGCCACGGGTGCGCATGATCGTGCTCCTGTCGTTGAGGACCCGGCTAGGCTGGCGGGGTTGCCTTACTG
GTTAGCAGAATGAATCACCGATACGCGAGCGAACGTGAAGCGACTGCTGCTGCAAAACGTCTGCGACCTG
AGCAACAACATGAATGGTCTTCGGTTTCCGTGTTTCGTAAAGTCTGGAAACGCGGAAGTCAGCGCCCTGC
ACCATTATGTTCCGGATCTGCATCGCAGGATGCTGCTGGCTACCCTGTGGAACACCTACATCTGTATTAA
CGAAGCGCTGGCATTGACCCTGAGTGATTTTTCTCTGGTCCCGCCGCATCCATACCGCCAGTTGTTTACC
CTCACAACGTTCCAGTAACCGGGCATGTTCATCATCAGTAACCCGTATCGTGAGCATCCTCTCTCGTTTC
ATCGGTATCATTACCCCCATGAACAGAAATCCCCCTTACACGGAGGCATCAGTGACCAAACAGGAAAAAA
CCGCCCTTAACATGGCCCGCTTTATCAGAAGCCAGACATTAACGCTTCTGGAGAAACTCAACGAGCTGGA
CGCGGATGAACAGGCAGACATCTGTGAATCGCTTCACGACCACGCTGATGAGCTTTACCGCAGCTGCCTC
GCGCGTTTCGGTGATGACGGTGAAAACCTCTGACACATGCAGCTCCCGGAGACGGTCACAGCTTGTCTGT
AAGCGGATGCCGGGAGCAGACAAGCCCGTCAGGGCGCGTCAGCGGGTGTTGGCGGGTGTCGGGGCGCAGC
CATGACCCAGTCACGTAGCGATAGCGGAGTGTATACTGGCTTAACTATGCGGCATCAGAGCAGATTGTAC
TGAGAGTGCACCATATATGCGGTGTGAAATACCGCACAGATGCGTAAGGAGAAAATACCGCATCAGGCGC
TCTTCCGCTTCCTCGCTCACTGACTCGCTGCGCTCGGTCGTTCGGCTGCGGCGAGCGGTATCAGCTCACT
CAAAGGCGGTAATACGGTTATCCACAGAATCAGGGGATAACGCAGGAAAGAACATGTGAGCAAAAGGCCA
GCAAAAGGCCAGGAACCGTAAAAAGGCCGCGTTGCTGGCGTTTTTCCATAGGCTCCGCCCCCCTGACGAG
CATCACAAAAATCGACGCTCAAGTCAGAGGTGGCGAAACCCGACAGGACTATAAAGATACCAGGCGTTTC
CCCCTGGAAGCTCCCTCGTGCGCTCTCCTGTTCCGACCCTGCCGCTTACCGGATACCTGTCCGCCTTTCT
CCCTTCGGGAAGCGTGGCGCTTTCTCATAGCTCACGCTGTAGGTATCTCAGTTCGGTGTAGGTCGTTCGC
TCCAAGCTGGGCTGTGTGCACGAACCCCCCGTTCAGCCCGACCGCTGCGCCTTATCCGGTAACTATCGTC
TTGAGTCCAACCCGGTAAGACACGACTTATCGCCACTGGCAGCAGCCACTGGTAACAGGATTAGCAGAGC
GAGGTATGTAGGCGGTGCTACAGAGTTCTTGAAGTGGTGGCCTAACTACGGCTACACTAGAAGGACAGTA
TTTGGTATCTGCGCTCTGCTGAAGCCAGTTACCTTCGGAAAAAGAGTTGGTAGCTCTTGATCCGGCAAAC
AAACCACCGCTGGTAGCGGTGGTTTTTTTGTTTGCAAGCAGCAGATTACGCGCAGAAAAAAAGGATCTCA
AGAAGATCCTTTGATCTTTTCTACGGGGTCTGACGCTCAGTGGAACGAAAACTCACGTTAAGGGATTTTG
GTCATGAGATTATCAAAAAGGATCTTCACCTAGATCCTTTTAAATTAAAAATGAAGTTTTAAATCAATCT
AAAGTATATATGAGTAAACTTGGTCTGACAGTTACCAATGCTTAATCAGTGAGGCACCTATCTCAGCGAT
CTGTCTATTTCGTTCATCCATAGTTGCCTGACTCCCCGTCGTGTAGATAACTACGATACGGGAGGGCTTA
CCATCTGGCCCCAGTGCTGCAATGATACCGCGAGACCCACGCTCACCGGCTCCAGATTTATCAGCAATAA
ACCAGCCAGCCGGAAGGGCCGAGCGCAGAAGTGGTCCTGCAACTTTATCCGCCTCCATCCAGTCTATTAA
TTGTTGCCGGGAAGCTAGAGTAAGTAGTTCGCCAGTTAATAGTTTGCGCAACGTTGTTGCCATTGCTGCA
GGCATCGTGGTGTCACGCTCGTCGTTTGGTATGGCTTCATTCAGCTCCGGTTCCCAACGATCAAGGCGAG
TTACATGATCCCCCATGTTGTGCAAAAAAGCGGTTAGCTCCTTCGGTCCTCCGATCGTTGTCAGAAGTAA
GTTGGCCGCAGTGTTATCACTCATGGTTATGGCAGCACTGCATAATTCTCTTACTGTCATGCCATCCGTA
AGATGCTTTTCTGTGACTGGTGAGTACTCAACCAAGTCATTCTGAGAATAGTGTATGCGGCGACCGAGTT
GCTCTTGCCCGGCGTCAACACGGGATAATACCGCGCCACATAGCAGAACTTTAAAAGTGCTCATCATTGG
AAAACGTTCTTCGGGGCGAAAACTCTCAAGGATCTTACCGCTGTTGAGATCCAGTTCGATGTAACCCACT
CGTGCACCCAACTGATCTTCAGCATCTTTTACTTTCACCAGCGTTTCTGGGTGAGCAAAAACAGGAAGGC
AAAATGCCGCAAAAAAGGGAATAAGGGCGACACGGAAATGTTGAATACTCATACTCTTCCTTTTTCAATA
TTATTGAAGCATTTATCAGGGTTATTGTCTCATGAGCGGATACATATTTGAATGTATTTAGAAAAATAAA
CAAATAGGGGTTCCGCGCACATTTCCCCGAAAAGTGCCACCTGACGTCTAAGAAACCATTATTATCATGA
CATTAACCTATAAAAATAGGCGTATCACGAGGCCCTTTCGTCTTCAAGAA
Features (pLannotate 1.2.2; 21 found; start..end, strand, type, name):
     10..38      +  promoter       tet promoter: E. coli promoter for tetracycline efflux protein gene
     86..190     +  CDS            TcR (fragment): tetracycline efflux protein; tet; confers resistance to tetracycline
    213..260     -  terminator     T7 terminator: transcription terminator for bacteriophage T7 RNA polymerase
    268..317     -  CDS            SET1 (fragment): solubility-enhancement tag derived from T7 phage gene 10B
    328..834     -  CDS            PTP4A3: TP4A3_HUMAN - Also known as PRL3. Experimental evidence at protein level: Swiss-Prot protein existence level 1. Protein tyrosine phosphatase which stimulates progression from G1 into S phase during mitosis. Enhances cell proliferation, cell motility and invasive activity, and promotes cancer metastasis. May be involved in the progression of cardiac hypertrophy by inhibiting intracellular calcium mobilization in response to angiotensin II. From Homo sapiens (Human).
    838..855     -  CDS            thrombin site: thrombin recognition and cleavage site
    866..882     -  CDS            capTEV™ (fragment): composite tag for in vivo biotinylation, TEV protease cleavage, and 6xHis tagging
    901..923     -  RBS            RBS: efficient ribosome binding site from bacteriophage T7 gene 10 (Olins and Rangwala, 1989)
    938..962     -  protein_bind   lac operator: The lac repressor binds to the lac operator to inhibit transcription in E. coli. This inhibition can be relieved by adding lactose or isopropyl-β-D-thiogalactopyranoside (IPTG). lac repressor encoded by lacI
    963..981     -  promoter       T7 promoter: promoter for bacteriophage T7 RNA polymerase
   1003..1282    +  CDS            TcR (fragment): tetracycline efflux protein; tet; confers resistance to tetracycline
   1290..1367    +  promoter       lacI promoter: lacI
   1368..2450    +  CDS            lacI: lac repressor; lacI; The lac repressor binds to the lac operator to inhibit transcription in E. coli. This inhibition can be relieved by adding lactose or isopropyl-β-D-thiogalactopyranoside (IPTG).
   2463..2484    +  protein_bind   CAP binding site: CAP binding activates transcription in the presence of cAMP. E. coli catabolite activator protein
   2499..3123    +  CDS            TcR (fragment): tetracycline efflux protein; tet; confers resistance to tetracycline
   3365..3745    -  CDS            YPB1_ECOLX: Protein predicted: Swiss-Prot protein existence level 4. From Escherichia coli.
   3762..3953    +  CDS            rop: Rop protein, which maintains plasmids at low copy number; rop
   4055..4197    +  misc_feature   bom: basis of mobility region from pBR322
   4383..4971    -  rep_origin     ori: high-copy-number ColE1/pMB1/pBR322/pUC origin of replication
   5142..6002    -  CDS            AmpR: β-lactamase; bla; confers resistance to ampicillin, carbenicillin, and related antibiotics
   6003..6107    -  promoter       AmpR promoter: bla
