[The description below was written by a language model from this plasmid's Addgene catalogue record and pLannotate feature annotations shown in this document.]
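Description:
zPRL3_1-169_C104D_pET-15b is a 6,210 bp bacterial expression plasmid built on the pET-15b backbone for producing a mutant form of the zebrafish phosphatase PRL3 (PTP4A3; Entrez gene ptp4a3a) in E. coli. It replicates from a pBR322/ColE1-type origin accompanied by the rop gene and the bom mobility region, and is selected through the β-lactamase (AmpR) gene conferring ampicillin resistance. The catalogue lists it as high copy, although rop normally moderates copy number in pBR322-derived vectors. The scattered tetracycline-resistance fragments and tet promoter in the annotation are non-functional remnants of the pBR322 ancestry, interrupted by the expression cassette and the lacI region.

The insert sits in a standard T7lac expression cassette: a T7 promoter followed by a lac operator, the T7 gene 10 ribosome binding site, the coding region, and a T7 terminator. A plasmid-borne lacI gene with its own promoter supplies repressor, so that transcription stays off until induced with IPTG in a host that provides T7 RNA polymerase. The coding region carries an N-terminal His-tag (picked up by the annotation software as a fragment of a composite tag) and a thrombin cleavage site, allowing affinity purification and subsequent tag removal. The PRL3 segment, about 507 bp and matching residues 1–169 indicated by the name, was annotated by homology to human PTP4A3, but the record specifies the zebrafish sequence. It bears a cysteine 104 to aspartate substitution (C104D). The record does not explain the rationale for this mutation or the truncation; the stated purpose is simply bacterial expression of the C104D protein.
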