Addgene plasmid #250560: zPRL3_1-169_C104D_pET-15b
Purpose: Bacterial expression of zebrafish PRL3/PTP4A3 C104D
Depositing lab: Kalle Gehring. Depositing organization: McGill University.
Backbone
  Vector backbone: pET-15b
  Vector type: Bacterial Expression
Growth in bacteria
  Bacterial resistance: Ampicillin, 100 μg/mL
  Growth temperature: 37°C
  Growth strain: DH5alpha
  Copy number: High Copy
Gene/Insert
  Gene/Insert name: zebrafish PRL3 (alt name: PTP4A3)
  Species: D. rerio (zebrafish)
  Mutation: Cysteine 104 to Aspartic acid (C104D)
  Entrez Gene: ptp4a3a (a.k.a. ptp4a3, wu:fc54b05, wu:fv52d11, zgc:77109)
  Tag / fusion protein: His-tag (N terminal on insert)
Terms and licenses: Academic/Nonprofit Terms; Industry Terms: Not Available to Industry
How to cite: zPRL3_1-169_C104D_pET-15b was a gift from Kalle Gehring (Addgene plasmid # 250560 ; http://n2t.net/addgene:250560 ; RRID:Addgene_250560)
