>Addgene plasmid #250560 | zPRL3_1-169_C104D_pET-15b | depositor partial sequence | sequence record 494631 | zPRL3_1-169_C104D_pET-15b sequence 1444 bps
NTCTGGCCACCTCTTTGGGCTTGTAGCGCCGGATCCTGATTTGTTTTTAAGATGTGCGGGTGTTCCTATT
AAGACGCTGTTTCGGACGGTATTTTTCCAGGTAGGTCACCTGTTTAGAGTTGATCGCACCACGACGTTTC
TGACGGATGAACTGGATTGCGTCCTCGTATTTCATACCAGATTCGATCAGAGCAACTGCAACCAGAACCG
GTGCACGGCCCAGACCAGCAACATCGTGAACAGCAACGCAGCAACCCGGTTCTTCGATGAAACGGCGTTT
CAGCAGAGACAGCCAGTCCTCAACAACTTTAGACGGCGGCGGAGCACCGTCATCGAACGGCCAATCAACA
ACGGTGATACCGTTCTTTTCCAGCGGGGTTTTATCGTAAGTGATTTCGCAAACACGAACAACGGTGGTAA
CACCGTATTTTTTCAGATCTTCGATGAAAGAGGACAGGGTAGAGTTGGTCGGGTTGTGGGTGATCAGGAA
ACGCATGTTTTTGTAGCAAACTTCAACCGGAGCCGGACGGTTCATACGCGCCATATGGCTGCCGCGCGGC
ACCAGGCCGCTGCTGTGATGATGATGATGATGGCTGCTGCCCATGGTATATCTCCTTCTTAAAGTTAAAC
AAAATTATTTCTAGAGGGGAATTGTTATCCGCTCACAATTCCCCTATAGTGAGTCGTATTAATTTCGCGG
GATCGAGATCTCGATCCTCTACGCCGGACGCATCGTGGCCGGCATCACCGGCGCCACAGGTGCGGTTGCT
GGCGCCTATATCGCCGACATCACCGATGGGGAAGATCGGGCTCGCCACTTCGGGCTCATGAGCGCTTGTT
TCGGCGTGGGTATGGTGGCAGGCCCCGTGGCCGGGGGACTGTTGGGCGCCATCTCCTTGCATGCACCATT
CCTTGCGGCCGCGGTGCTCAACGGCCTCAACCTACTACTGGGCTGCTTCCTAATGCAGGAGTCGCATAAG
GGAGAGCGTCGAGATCCCGGACACCATCGATGGCGCAAAACTTTTCCGGTATGCATGATAGCGCCGGGAG
AAGATCATTCAGGGGGTGAATGGGAACCAGTAACGTTTACAAGTCCCAAAGAAGCCGGGTTTCTTATCAA
CCGGTTCCGCGGGGTGACCAGGCCAGCCCGTTTCTCGCAAACCGGGGAAAATGAAGCGGCAATGGCGACT
AAATAAATTCCAACCGGTGCACACACCTGGGGGGAACATCTGTCGATGTGGGTCCCCCTCAGTGGGCCTC
CACCCGTCCAATGTGCGGGATTAATTCCGCCATAAATGGCGCACGTGGGGTTAAGTAACAAACGGCTTAA
CTTAAGGGGGCAATCTTCCCACCCGGGGGGGATTAATTCGGGAGAAAAGTCTGGTGAGACCACAAGTCGG
TTTTTATTTCAAACCCGATATTCTCAGAGGAGGCGGTGAGTGGG
